>Addgene plasmid #65206 | pGEM5Z(+)-EGFP | addgene full sequence | sequence record 490956 | Addgene Long Read Sequencing Result
ATAGTAATCAATTACGGGGTCATTAGTTCATAGCCCATATATGGAGTTCCGCGTTACATAACTTACGGTA
AATGGCCCGCCTGGCTGACCGCCCAACGACCCCCGCCCATTGACGTCAATAATGACGTATGTTCCCATAG
TAACGCCAATAGGGACTTTCCATTGACGTCAATGGGTGGAGTATTTACGGTAAACTGCCCACTTGGCAGT
ACATCAAGTGTATCATATGCCAAGTACGCCCCCTATTGACGTCAATGACGGTAAATGGCCCGCCTGGCAT
TATGCCCAGTACATGACCTTATGGGACTTTCCTACTTGGCAGTACATCTACGTATTAGTCATCGCTATTA
CCATGGTGATGCGGTTTTGGCAGTACATCAATGGGCGTGGATAGCGGTTTGACTCACGGGGATTTCCAAG
TCTCCACCCCATTGACGTCAATGGGAGTTTGTTTTGGCACCAAAATCAACGGGACTTTCCAAAATGTCGT
AACAACTCCGCCCCATTGACGCAAATGGGCGGTAGGCGTGTACGGTGGGAGGTCTATATAAGCAGAGCTG
GTTTAGTGAACCGTCAGATCCGCTAGCGCTACCGGACTCAGATCTCGAGCTCAAGCTTCGAATTCTGCAG
TCGACGGTACCGCGGGCCCGGGATATCCCGGTCGCCACCATGGTGAGCAATCGCGAGGAGCTGTTCACCG
GGGTGGTGCCCATCCTGGTCGAGCTGGACGGCGACGTAAACGGCCACAAGTTCAGCGTGTCCGGCGAGGG
CGAGGGCGATGCCACCTACGGCAAGCTGACCCTGAAGTTCATCTGCACCACCGGCAAGCTGCCCGTGCCC
TGGCCCACCCTCGTGACCACCCTGACCTACGGCGTGCAGTGCTTCAGCCGCTACCCCGACCACATGAAGC
AGCACGACTTCTTCAAGTCCGCCATGCCCGAAGGCTACGTCCAGGAGCGCACCATCTTCTTCAAGGACGA
CGGCAACTACAAGACCCGCGCCGAGGTGAAGTTCGAGGGCGACACCCTGGTGAACCGCATCGAGCTGAAG
GGCATCGACTTCAAGGAGGACGGCAACATCCTGGGGCACAAGCTGGAGTACAACTACAACAGCCACAACG
TCTATATCATGGCCGACAAGCAGAAGAACGGCATCAAGGTGAACTTCAAGATCCGCCACAACATCGAGGA
CGGCAGCGTGCAGCTCGCCGACCACTACCAGCAGAACACCCCCATCGGCGACGGCCCCGTGCTGCTGCCC
GACAACCACTACCTGAGCACCCAGTCCGCCCTGAGCAAAGACCCCAACGAGAAGCGCGATCACATGGTCC
TGCTGGAGTTCGTGACCGCCGCCGGGATCACTCTCGGCATGGACGAGCTGTACAAGTAAAGCGGCCGCGA
CTCTAGATCATAATCAGCCATACCACATTTGTAGAGGTTTTACTTGCTTTAAAAAACCTCCCACACCTCC
CCCTGAACCTGAAACATAAAATGAATGCAATTGTTGTTGTTAACTTGTTTATTGCAGCTTATAATGGTTA
CAAATAAAGCAATAGCATCACAAATTTCACAAATAAAGCATTTTTTTCACTGCATTCTAGTTGTGGTTTG
TCCAAACTCATCAATGTATCATCCCGCGGCCATGGCGGCCGGGAGCATGCGACGTCGGGCCCAATTCGCC
CTATAGTGAGTCGTATTACAATTCACTGGCCGTCGTTTTACAACGTCGTGACTGGGAAAACCCTGGCGTT
ACCCAACTTAATCGCCTTGCAGCACATCCCCCTTTCGCCAGCTGGCGTAATAGCGAAGAGGCCCGCACCG
ATCGCCCTTCCCAACAGTTGCGCAGCCTGAATGGCGAATGG
[124 nt withheld, positions 1862-1985]
C
[91 nt withheld, positions 1987-2077]
A
[49 nt withheld, positions 2079-2127]
CCTTTGACGTTGGAGTCCACGTTCTTT
[37 nt withheld, positions 2155-2191]
ACCCTATCTCGGTCTATTCTTTTGATTTATAAGGGATTTTGCCGATTTCGGCCTATTGGTTAAAAAATGA
GCTGATTTAACAAAAATTTAACGCGAATTTTAACAAAATATTAACGCTTACAATTTCCTGATGCGGTATT
TTCTCCTTACGCATCTGTGCGGTATTTCACACCGCATCAGGTGGCACTTTTCGGGGAAATGTGCGCGGAA
CCCCTATTTGTTTATTTTTCTAAATACATTCAAATATGTATCCGCTCATGAGACAATAACCCTGATAAAT
GCTTCAATAATATTGAAAAAGGAAGAGTATGAGTATTCAACATTTCCGTGTCGCCCTTATTCCCTTTTTT
GCGGCATTTTGCCTTCCTGTTTTTGCTCACCCAGAAACGCTGGTGAAAGTAAAAGATGCTGAAGATCAGT
TGGGTGCACGAGTGGGTTACATCGAACTGGATCTCAACAGCGGTAAGATCCTTGAGAGTTTTCGCCCCGA
AGAACGTTTTCCAATGATGAGCACTTTTAAAGTTCTGCTATGTGGCGCGGTATTATCCCGTATTGACGCC
GGGCAAGAGCAACTCGGTCGCCGCATACACTATTCTCAGAATGACTTGGTTGAGTACTCACCAGTCACAG
AAAAGCATCTTACGGATGGCATGACAGTAAGAGAATTATGCAGTGCTGCCATAACCATGAGTGATAACAC
TGCGGCCAACTTACTTCTGACAACGATCGGAGGACCGAAGGAGCTAACCGCTTTTTTGCACAACATGGGG
GATCATGTAACTCGCCTTGATCGTTGGGAACCGGAGCTGAATGAAGCCATACCAAACGACGAGCGTGACA
CCACGATGCCTGTAGCAATGGCAACAACGTTGCGCAAACTATTAACTGGCGAACTACTTACTCTAGCTTC
CCGGCAACAATTAATAGACTGGATGGAGGCGGATAAAGTTGCAGGACCACTTCTGCGCTCGGCCCTTCCG
GCTGGCTGGTTTATTGCTGATAAATCTGGAGCCGGTGAGCGTGGGTCTCGCGGTATCATTGCAGCACTGG
GGCCAGATGGTAAGCCCTCCCGTATCGTAGTTATCTACACGACGGGGAGTCAGGCAACTATGGATGAACG
AAATAGACAGATCGCTGAGATAGGTGCCTCACTGATTAAGCATTGGTAACTGTCAGACCAAGTTTACTCA
TATATACTTTAGATTGATTTAAAACTTCATTTTTAATTTAAAAGGATCTAGGTGAAGATCCTTTTTGATA
ATCTCATGACCAAAATCCCTTAACGTGAGTTTTCGTTCCACTGAGCGTCAGACCCCGTAGAAAAGATCAA
AGGATCTTCTTGAGATCCTTTTTTTCTGCGCGTAATCTGCTGCTTGCAAACAAAAAAACCACCGCTACCA
GCGGTGGTTTGTTTGCCGGATCAAGAGCTACCAACTCTTTTTCCGAAGGTAACTGGCTTCAGCAGAGCGC
AGATACCAAATACTGTTCTTCTAGTGTAGCCGTAGTTAGGCCACCACTTCAAGAACTCTGTAGCACCGCC
TACATACCTCGCTCTGCTAATCCTGTTACCAGTGGCTGCTGCCAGTGGCGATAAGTCGTGTCTTACCGGG
TTGGACTCAAGACGATAGTTACCGGATAAGGCGCAGCGGTCGGGCTGAACGGGGGGTTCGTGCACACAGC
CCAGCTTGGAGCGAACGACCTACACCGAACTGAGATACCTACAGCGTGAGCTATGAGAAAGCGCCACGCT
TCCCGAAGGGAGAAAGGCGGACAGGTATCCGGTAAGCGGCAGGGTCGGAACAGGAGAGCGCACGAGGGAG
CTTCCAGGGGGAAACGCCTGGTATCTTTATAGTCCTGTCGGGTTTCGCCACCTCTGACTTGAGCGTCGAT
TTTTGTGATGCTCGTCAGGGGGGCGGAGCCTATGGAAAAACGCCAGCAACGCGGCCTTTTTACGGTTCCT
GGCCTTTTGCTGGCCTTTTGCTCACATGTTCTTTCCTGCGTTATCCCCTGATTCTGTGGATAACCGTATT
ACCGCCTTTGAGTGAGCTGATACCGCTCGCCGCAGCCGAACGACCGAGCGCAGCGAGTCAGTGAGCGAGG
AAGCGGAAGAGCGCCCAATACGCAAACCGCCTCTCCCCGCGCGTTGGCCGATTCATTAATGCAGCTGGCA
CGACAGGTTTCCCGACTGGAAAGCGGGCAGTGAGCGCAACGCAATTAATGTGAGTTAGCTCACTCATTAG
GCACCCCAGGCTTTACACTTTATGCTTCCGGCTCGTATGTTGTGTGGAATTGTGAGCGGATAACAATTTC
ACACAGGAAACAGCTATGACCATGATTACGCCAAGCTATTTAGGTGACACTATAGAATACTCAAGCTATG
CATCCAACGCGTTGGGAGCTCTCCCATA
Features (pLannotate 1.2.2; 18 found; start..end, strand, type, name):
     52..355     +  enhancer       CMV enhancer: human cytomegalovirus immediate early enhancer
    356..559     +  promoter       CMV promoter: human cytomegalovirus (CMV) immediate early promoter
    582..654     +  misc_feature   MCS (fragment): multiple cloning site
    670..1389    +  CDS            EGFP: the original enhanced GFP (Yang et al., 1996) mammalian codon-optimized
   1406..1489    +  CDS            large T antigen (fragment): large T antigen from SV40 (simian virus 40)
   1512..1593    +  polyA_signal   SV40 poly(A) signal: SV40 polyadenylation signal
   1680..1698    -  promoter       T7 promoter: promoter for bacteriophage T7 RNA polymerase
   1701..1858    +  CDS            lacZα (fragment): LacZα fragment of β-galactosidase; lacZ fragment
   1862..2290    +  rep_origin     f1 ori (sequence partly withheld): f1 bacteriophage origin of replication; arrow indicates direction of (+) strand synthesis
   2318..2368    -  misc_feature   bom (fragment): basis of mobility region from pBR322
   2395..2499    +  promoter       AmpR promoter: bla
   2500..3360    +  CDS            AmpR: β-lactamase; bla; confers resistance to ampicillin, carbenicillin, and related antibiotics
   3531..4119    +  rep_origin     ori: high-copy-number ColE1/pMB1/pBR322/pUC origin of replication
   4302..4394    +  CDS            lacI (fragment): lac repressor; lacI; The lac repressor binds to the lac operator to inhibit transcription in E. coli. This inhibition can be relieved by adding lactose or isopropyl-β-D-thiogalactopyranoside (IPTG).
   4407..4428    +  protein_bind   CAP binding site: CAP binding activates transcription in the presence of cAMP. E. coli catabolite activator protein
   4443..4473    +  promoter       lac promoter: promoter for the E. coli lac operon
   4481..4497    +  protein_bind   lac operator: The lac repressor binds to the lac operator to inhibit transcription in E. coli. This inhibition can be relieved by adding lactose or isopropyl-β-D-thiogalactopyranoside (IPTG). lac repressor encoded by lacI
   4539..4557    +  promoter       SP6 promoter: promoter for bacteriophage SP6 RNA polymerase
