[The description below was written by a language model from this plasmid's Addgene catalogue record and pLannotate feature annotations shown in this document.]
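Description:
pGEM5Z(+)-EGFP (also called p111) is a small, high-copy phagemid that carries a mammalian EGFP expression cassette in the Promega pGEM5Z(+) cloning backbone. It is propagated in E. coli through a ColE1/pUC-type origin and selected with ampicillin via the β-lactamase gene. The backbone also supplies an f1 bacteriophage origin, which allows production of single-stranded DNA, as well as flanking SP6 and T7 phage promoters and remnants of the lac promoter/operator and lacZα region. The catalogue entry lists neomycin/G418 as a mammalian selectable marker, but the feature table from the full sequence shows no neomycin resistance cassette, so this field is not supported by the annotated sequence. The sequenced length (4,599 nt) is close to the stated total size of about 4.6 kb.

The payload is the CMV-EGFP cassette taken from pEGFP-N1: the human cytomegalovirus immediate early enhancer and promoter, a fragment of the original multiple cloning site, the mammalian codon-optimized EGFP coding sequence, and the SV40 polyadenylation signal (the adjacent short "large T antigen" hit is probably just part of that SV40-derived 3′ region). Restriction sites were engineered on either side of the EGFP start codon, EcoRV upstream and NruI downstream.

The plasmid expresses functional EGFP in transfected mammalian cells and is intended to be paired with a companion plasmid, p189, to build a heteroduplex EGFP substrate for measuring mismatch repair activity in vivo. The record does not describe how the heteroduplex is assembled, though the f1 origin would suit single-strand preparation. The depositor advises consulting the published corrigendum to the original paper before using the plasmid.
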