Addgene plasmid #65206: pGEM5Z(+)-EGFP
Purpose: EGFP expression plasmid (also called p111) for the creation of a heteroduplex DNA repair assay plasmid with p189. *Please see notes in comments section.
Depositing lab: LuZhe Sun. Depositing organization: University of Texas Health Science Center at San Antonio. Publication: Preparation of heteroduplex enhanced green fluorescent protein plasmid for in vivo mismatch repair activity assay. Zhou B, Huang C, Yang J, Lu J, Dong Q, Sun LZ. Anal Biochem. 2009 May 1;388(1):167-9. doi: 10.1016/j.ab.2009.02.020. Epub 2009 Feb 25. PubMed 19248754.
Backbone
  Vector backbone: pGEM5Z(+)
  Backbone manufacturer: Promega
  Backbone size w/o insert (bp): 3001
  Total vector size (bp): 4604
  Vector type: Mammalian Expression, Bacterial Expression
  Selectable markers: Neomycin (select with G418)
Growth in bacteria
  Bacterial resistance: Ampicillin, 100 μg/mL
  Growth temperature: 37°C
  Growth strain: DH5alpha
  Copy number: High Copy
Gene/Insert
  Gene/Insert name: EGFP
  Species: Aequorea victoria
  Insert size (bp): 1632
  Mutation: Restriction enzyme recognition sites added either side of the EGFP start codon (EcoRV upstream, NruI downstream)
  Promoter: CMV
  Cloning method: Restriction Enzyme; 5′ cloning site NdeI (unknown if destroyed); 3′ cloning site EcoRV (unknown if destroyed)
  Sequencing primers: 5′ SP6; 3′ T7
Resource information
  A portion of this plasmid was derived from a plasmid made by: Cloned the CMV-EGFP cassette from pEGFP-N1 (Clontech) into pGEM5Z(+) (Promega)
Terms and licenses: Academic/Nonprofit Terms; Industry Terms: Not Available to Industry
Depositor comments: To be used in conjunction with p189: www.addgene.org/65207. See corrigendum/erratum for original publication (https://doi.org/10.1016/j.ab.2009.10.024) before performing experiments with this plasmid.
How to cite: pGEM5Z(+)-EGFP was a gift from LuZhe Sun (Addgene plasmid # 65206 ; http://n2t.net/addgene:65206 ; RRID:Addgene_65206)
