>Addgene plasmid #65206 | pGEM5Z(+)-EGFP | addgene partial sequence | sequence record 148304 | T7 5'-TAATACGACTCACTATAGGG-3'
ATGATACATTGATGAGTTTGGACAAACCACAACTAGAATGCAGTGAAAAAAATGCTTTATTTGTGAAATT
TGTGATGCTATTGCTTTATTTGTAACCATTATAAGCTGCAATAAACAAGTTAACAACAACAATTGCATTC
ATTTTATGTTTCAGGTTCAGGGGGAGGTGTGGGAGGTTTTTTAAAGCAAGTAAAACCTCTACAAATGTGG
TATGGCTGATTATGATCTAGAGTCGCGGCCGCTTTACTTGTACAGCTCGTCCATGCCGAGAGTGATCCCG
GCGGCGGTCACGAACTCCAGCAGGACCATGTGATCGCGCTTCTCGTTGGGGTCTTTGCTCAGGGCGGACT
GGGTGCTCAGGTAGTGGTTGTCGGGCAGCAGCACGGGGCCGTCGCCGATGGGGGTGTTCTGCTGGTAGTG
GTCGGCGAGCTGCACGCTGCCGTCCTCGATGTTGTGGCGGATCTTGAAGTTCACCTTGATGCCGTTCTTC
TGCTTGTCGGCCATGATATAGACGTTGTGGCTGTTGTAGTTGTACTCCAGCTTGTGCCCCAGGATGTTGC
CGTCCTCCTTGAAGTCGATGCCCTTCAGCTCGATGCGGTTCACCAGGGTGTCGCCCTCGAACTTCACCTC
GGCGCGGGTCTTGTAGTTGCCGTCGTCCTTGAA
