>Addgene plasmid #65206 | pGEM5Z(+)-EGFP | addgene partial sequence | sequence record 148394 | SP6 5'-ATTTAGGTGACACTATAG-3'
CATAATAGTAATCAATTACGGGGTCATTAGTTCATAGCCCATATATGGAGTTCCGCGTTACATAACTTAC
GGTAAATGGCCCGCCTGGCTGACCGCCCAACGACCCCCGCCCATTGACGTCAATAATGACGTATGTTCCC
ATAGTAACGCCAATAGGGACTTTCCATTGACGTCAATGGGTGGAGTATTTACGGTAAACTGCCCACTTGG
CAGTACATCAAGTGTATCATATGCCAAGTACGCCCCCTATTGACGTCAATGACGGTAAATGGCCCGCCTG
GCATTATGCCCAGTACATGACCTTATGGGACTTTCCTACTTGGCAGTACATCTACGTATTAGTCATCGCT
ATTACCATGGTGATGCGGTTTTGGCAGTACATCAATGGGCGTGGATAGCGGTTTGACTCACGGGGATTTC
CAAGTCTCCACCCCATTGACGTCAATGGGAGTTTGTTTTGGCACCAAAATCAACGGGACTTTCCAAAATG
TCGTAACAACTCCGCCCCATTGACGCAAATGGGCGGTAGGCGTGTACGGTGGGAGGTCTATATAAGCAGA
GCTGGTTTAGTGAACCGTCAGATCCGCTAGCGCTACCGGACTCAGATCTCGAGCTCAAGCTTCGAATTCT
GCAGTCGACGGTACCGCGGGCCCGGGATATCCCGGTCGCCACCATGGTGAGCAATCGCGAGGAGCTGTTC
ACCGGGGTGGTGCCCATCCTGGTCGAGCTGGACGGCGACGTAAACGGCCACAAGTTCAGCGTGTCCGGCG
AGGGCGAGGGCGATGCCACCTACGGCAAGCTGACCCTGAAGTTCATCTGCACCACCGGCAAGCTGCCCGT
GCCCTGGCCCACCCTCGTGACCA
